>Addgene plasmid #86820 | pCDNA3.1(-) + SLNCR1 _568-637 | addgene full sequence | sequence record 173316 | Addgene NGS Result
GTGATGCGGTTTTGGCAGTACATCAATGGGCGTGGATAGCGGTTTGACTCACGGGGATTTCCAAGTCTCC
ACCCCATTGACGTCAATGGGAGTTTGTTTTGGCACCAAAATCAACGGGACTTTCCAAAATGTCGTAACAA
CTCCGCCCCATTGACGCAAATGGGCGGTAGGCGTGTACGGTGGGAGGTCTATATAAGCAGAGCTCTCTGG
CTAACTAGAGAACCCACTGCTTACTGGCTTATCGAAATTAATACGACTCACTATAGGGAGACCCAAGCTG
GCTAGCGTTTAAACGGGCCCTCTAGACTCGAGCGGCCGCCACTGTGCTGGATATCTGCAGAATTCCACCA
CACTGGACTAGTGGATCCGAGCTCGGTACCAAGCTTCCCGGGATACTTAGGATCCAGGGCGCGCAGGCGG
CGCGGGTGCGCGGTGCGGCGCTGGTATCCAGAGGACGCGGTCACCGCCTCTGGCATTTGTCGTTCTGCGC
TTCTCCGCAAGGACCCTCTGTTAGGCAGGCGCCCACCGTAAGCCTCCCGGGCCTTGTGAACCTGCAAACC
CAAGTCTGAGAGACGATCCGCCTTCAGCGCTTTCCAGCTTGGCAGAGAGGCTTTCCCGGCGGGGATCTTT
GGTTGGCGCTGGCGATGCGCGGGGAAGAAAGGCGAGGAGCGGCGTCCAGGCTGGGTGATGTCCCAGCACG
AGTAGGCGGGATGCGCTCGCTTGGTCCTCCGGGCGCCCGGTCCCTGCCCGCGTCGCGCGCCCACCCCTGG
GGACGAGAAGGCGGCCGCCTGAGGACCCCCGCCCGCGACCTCCGCGAGTCTGGAGCGCAGAGGACAGGGT
CTGGCTGCTCTTTGGCCTTGGATGGAAAGTGGGGAATTGGGTGGGGGGCTGCGGACCCCTTAACGTGGAT
TACTTGGTGTGTATCAGCTGGGCTCAGAAGACCCACGACCTCTTCTCCATCCGTGGATTGATACGTGTGG
CCGCCTTTTCCAGCACGGCCTCCTGCCTTCCTGGTGCACTTTTTGGAGAACGTGGTGGAATCAGAGGTTT
CTGGCTGACTCGGTGGGTGCTTTGAACCAGGAAAGGACAAGAAAGAGGATGGGAAGGACTGATCCACATT
CCCACCAGGAAGTTTAGCAGAACCCCCGCGTGCCACCTGGACCCCTTGGAAGGACCTGGCTCAGGCTGGA
CCACCTCTTGAGAGGCAGGAGCTCTGGATTTGATCAAGAATTCTTTGCTGAGCATGGTGCCTCATGCCTA
TAATCCCAACACTTTGGGAGGCCAGTGTGGGAGGATCTCTTGAGCCCAGGAGTTCAAGACTAGCCTGGGC
AACACAGAGAGACCCCATCTCTAAAATAATAATAATAATAAAATAAAAAATTAGCAGGGCATGGTGGCAT
GTGCCTGTAGTCCCAGCTACCCAGGAGGCTGAGGCAAGAGGATGGCTGGAGCCTGGGATGTTGAGGCTGC
AATGAACTGTGATTACCCCACTGCACTCCAGCCTGGGCAAAAGAGCGAGAGACCCTGTCTCAAATAATAA
TAATAATAATAATCTTATTTTGGAGAATAAAGAGACCTCTGGATTTGAGGTGCCATTTGGGTAGAAAGAA
AAGACGTTTACACCGAGAAATAGTCTGTGTTGCCCTGAAGGAGCAGAGGGATGCATCGCTGGAGGTGACC
TACAGTTGAAGAAGACTCATTATGACAGACCTTGTCCTTCTTCCTTGTGGAAAGTGTTTCCTCTGCTGCT
ACTGCTCATGAGACTCTTCCCCCTCCCTGTCCCAGGGAACCAAAGGGCTTTCTACCACACCCTTTCTTGC
CCCCCGCCTCCCATGTCTGCTGTGCCTTTGTACTCAGCAATTCTTGTTTGCTCCATTATCTTCCAGCCGG
ATACAGAGTGAATAGTTAACCACACTTAGGTCAAATAGGATCTAAATTTTTGTTCCTGCTCCGTGTAAAG
AGGCCAGTGTTTGTGTGTTGCAAGCAGCCTTGGAATAGTAACTCTTCTCATTTGTTTGGGATCTGGCCAC
CAAGTTCCAGAATGATACACGGATCAGTGCAGAAGTTCATCAGGCTCTCGGACCTTAGGGCTGTTGGAGA
AGGCTTCAGCAGCAGAACTGATGGTGAAGGCTCGTGTTCTCCATCCTCAACTTTCTTTGCTTCGATCATA
CACAAGAATACATTTGGAAGGGCAAAAAATGAACACTGTCGTTCATTGCAGCCGTGTTTTGTGACACAGA
TGCACAGTCTGCTGTGAAGACCTTCTCTCAAGTGGCATTTGGGAGTCCATGCCAGATCATGGTGCTTCAT
GAGAGACTGACAGCTATCAGGGGTTGTGGCACTTAGTGAGGACTCTCCTCCCCCAGTGTGTGCTGATGAC
ACATACACACCTGACAATAGCTTGAGTCTTCTCTGTTCCTTTTACTCTGTAGCCAACATACACATGATTT
AAAACCCTTTCTAAATATCTATCATGGTTCATCCTTGTCCAAATGCAGAGTCAGAGCTATTTGTACTTCA
TTATTATTTCCAAGGCGAATAGTTGGCTTTCTTTTTGCAAAAATAATTAAAGTTTTTGTATGTTGCAGTT
GCTCTAGATAAGTATCACGTGAAGCTTAAGTTTAAACCGCTGATCAGCCTCGACTGTGCCTTCTAGTTGC
CAGCCATCTGTTGTTTGCCCCTCCCCCGTGCCTTCCTTGACCCTGGAAGGTGCCACTCCCACTGTCCTTT
CCTAATAAAATGAGGAAATTGCATCGCATTGTCTGAGTAGGTGTCATTCTATTCTGGGGGGTGGGGTGGG
GCAGGACAGCAAGGGGGAGGATTGGGAAGACAATAGCAGGCATGCTGGGGATGCGGTGGGCTCTATGGCT
TCTGAGGCGGAAAGAACCAGCTGGGGCTCTAGGGGGTATCCCC
[124 nt withheld, positions 2914-3037]
C
[91 nt withheld, positions 3039-3129]
A
[49 nt withheld, positions 3131-3179]
CCTTTGACGTTGGAGTCCACGTTCTTT
[37 nt withheld, positions 3207-3243]
ACCCTATCTCGGTCTATTCTTTTGATTTATAAGGGATTTTGCCGATTTCGGCCTATTGGTTAAAAAATGA
GCTGATTTAACAAAAATTTAACGCGAATTAATTCTGTGGAATGTGTGTCAGTTAGGGTGTGGAAAGTCCC
CAGGCTCCCCAGCAGGCAGAAGTATGCAAAGCATGCATCTCAATTAGTCAGCAACCAGGTGTGGAAAGTC
CCCAGGCTCCCCAGCAGGCAGAAGTATGCAAAGCATGCATCTCAATTAGTCAGCAACCATAGTCCCGCCC
CTAACTCCGCCCATCCCGCCCCTAACTCCGCCCAGTTCCGCCCATTCTCCGCCCCATGGCTGACTAATTT
TTTTTATTTATGCAGAGGCCGAGGCCGCCTCTGCCTCTGAGCTATTCCAGAAGTAGTGAGGAGGCTTTTT
TGGAGGCCTAGGCTTTTGCAAAAAGCTCCCGGGAGCTTGTATATCCATTTTCGGATCTGATCAAGAGACA
GGATGAGGATCGTTTCGCATGATTGAACAAGATGGATTGCACGCAGGTTCTCCGGCCGCTTGGGTGGAGA
GGCTATTCGGCTATGACTGGGCACAACAGACAATCGGCTGCTCTGATGCCGCCGTGTTCCGGCTGTCAGC
GCAGGGGCGCCCGGTTCTTTTTGTCAAGACCGACCTGTCCGGTGCCCTGAATGAACTGCAGGACGAGGCA
GCGCGGCTATCGTGGCTGGCCACGACGGGCGTTCCTTGCGCAGCTGTGCTCGACGTTGTCACTGAAGCGG
GAAGGGACTGGCTGCTATTGGGCGAAGTGCCGGGGCAGGATCTCCTGTCATCTCACCTTGCTCCTGCCGA
GAAAGTATCCATCATGGCTGATGCAATGCGGCGGCTGCATACGCTTGATCCGGCTACCTGCCCATTCGAC
CACCAAGCGAAACATCGCATCGAGCGAGCACGTACTCGGATGGAAGCCGGTCTTGTCGATCAGGATGATC
TGGACGAAGAGCATCAGGGGCTCGCGCCAGCCGAACTGTTCGCCAGGCTCAAGGCGCGCATGCCCGACGG
CGAGGATCTCGTCGTGACCCATGGCGATGCCTGCTTGCCGAATATCATGGTGGAAAATGGCCGCTTTTCT
GGATTCATCGACTGTGGCCGGCTGGGTGTGGCGGACCGCTATCAGGACATAGCGTTGGCTACCCGTGATA
TTGCTGAAGAGCTTGGCGGCGAATGGGCTGACCGCTTCCTCGTGCTTTACGGTATCGCCGCTCCCGATTC
GCAGCGCATCGCCTTCTATCGCCTTCTTGACGAGTTCTTCTGAGCGGGACTCTGGGGTTCGAAATGACCG
ACCAAGCGACGCCCAACCTGCCATCACGAGATTTCGATTCCACCGCCGCCTTCTATGAAAGGTTGGGCTT
CGGAATCGTTTTCCGGGACGCCGGCTGGATGATCCTCCAGCGCGGGGATCTCATGCTGGAGTTCTTCGCC
CACCCCAACTTGTTTATTGCAGCTTATAATGGTTACAAATAAAGCAATAGCATCACAAATTTCACAAATA
AAGCATTTTTTTCACTGCATTCTAGTTGTGGTTTGTCCAAACTCATCAATGTATCTTATCATGTCTGTAT
ACCGTCGACCTCTAGCTAGAGCTTGGCGTAATCATGGTCATAGCTGTTTCCTGTGTGAAATTGTTATCCG
CTCACAATTCCACACAACATACGAGCCGGAAGCATAAAGTGTAAAGCCTGGGGTGCCTAATGAGTGAGCT
AACTCACATTAATTGCGTTGCGCTCACTGCCCGCTTTCCAGTCGGGAAACCTGTCGTGCCAGCTGCATTA
ATGAATCGGCCAACGCGCGGGGAGAGGCGGTTTGCGTATTGGGCGCTCTTCCGCTTCCTCGCTCACTGAC
TCGCTGCGCTCGGTCGTTCGGCTGCGGCGAGCGGTATCAGCTCACTCAAAGGCGGTAATACGGTTATCCA
CAGAATCAGGGGATAACGCAGGAAAGAACATGTGAGCAAAAGGCCAGCAAAAGGCCAGGAACCGTAAAAA
GGCCGCGTTGCTGGCGTTTTTCCATAGGCTCCGCCCCCCTGACGAGCATCACAAAAATCGACGCTCAAGT
CAGAGGTGGCGAAACCCGACAGGACTATAAAGATACCAGGCGTTTCCCCCTGGAAGCTCCCTCGTGCGCT
CTCCTGTTCCGACCCTGCCGCTTACCGGATACCTGTCCGCCTTTCTCCCTTCGGGAAGCGTGGCGCTTTC
TCATAGCTCACGCTGTAGGTATCTCAGTTCGGTGTAGGTCGTTCGCTCCAAGCTGGGCTGTGTGCACGAA
CCCCCCGTTCAGCCCGACCGCTGCGCCTTATCCGGTAACTATCGTCTTGAGTCCAACCCGGTAAGACACG
ACTTATCGCCACTGGCAGCAGCCACTGGTAACAGGATTAGCAGAGCGAGGTATGTAGGCGGTGCTACAGA
GTTCTTGAAGTGGTGGCCTAACTACGGCTACACTAGAAGAACAGTATTTGGTATCTGCGCTCTGCTGAAG
CCAGTTACCTTCGGAAAAAGAGTTGGTAGCTCTTGATCCGGCAAACAAACCACCGCTGGTAGCGGTGGTT
TTTTTGTTTGCAAGCAGCAGATTACGCGCAGAAAAAAAGGATCTCAAGAAGATCCTTTGATCTTTTCTAC
GGGGTCTGACGCTCAGTGGAACGAAAACTCACGTTAAGGGATTTTGGTCATGAGATTATCAAAAAGGATC
TTCACCTAGATCCTTTTAAATTAAAAATGAAGTTTTAAATCAATCTAAAGTATATATGAGTAAACTTGGT
CTGACAGTTACCAATGCTTAATCAGTGAGGCACCTATCTCAGCGATCTGTCTATTTCGTTCATCCATAGT
TGCCTGACTCCCCGTCGTGTAGATAACTACGATACGGGAGGGCTTACCATCTGGCCCCAGTGCTGCAATG
ATACCGCGAGACCCACGCTCACCGGCTCCAGATTTATCAGCAATAAACCAGCCAGCCGGAAGGGCCGAGC
GCAGAAGTGGTCCTGCAACTTTATCCGCCTCCATCCAGTCTATTAATTGTTGCCGGGAAGCTAGAGTAAG
TAGTTCGCCAGTTAATAGTTTGCGCAACGTTGTTGCCATTGCTACAGGCATCGTGGTGTCACGCTCGTCG
TTTGGTATGGCTTCATTCAGCTCCGGTTCCCAACGATCAAGGCGAGTTACATGATCCCCCATGTTGTGCA
AAAAAGCGGTTAGCTCCTTCGGTCCTCCGATCGTTGTCAGAAGTAAGTTGGCCGCAGTGTTATCACTCAT
GGTTATGGCAGCACTGCATAATTCTCTTACTGTCATGCCATCCGTAAGATGCTTTTCTGTGACTGGTGAG
TACTCAACCAAGTCATTCTGAGAATAGTGTATGCGGCGACCGAGTTGCTCTTGCCCGGCGTCAATACGGG
ATAATACCGCGCCACATAGCAGAACTTTAAAAGTGCTCATCATTGGAAAACGTTCTTCGGGGCGAAAACT
CTCAAGGATCTTACCGCTGTTGAGATCCAGTTCGATGTAACCCACTCGTGCACCCAACTGATCTTCAGCA
TCTTTTACTTTCACCAGCGTTTCTGGGTGAGCAAAAACAGGAAGGCAAAATGCCGCAAAAAAGGGAATAA
GGGCGACACGGAAATGTTGAATACTCATACTCTTCCTTTTTCAATATTATTGAAGCATTTATCAGGGTTA
TTGTCTCATGAGCGGATACATATTTGAATGTATTTAGAAAAATAAACAAATAGGGGTTCCGCGCACATTT
CCCCGAAAAGTGCCACCTGACGTCGACGGATCGGGAGATCTCCCGATCCCCTATGGTGCACTCTCAGTAC
AATCTGCTCTGATGCCGCATAGTTAAGCCAGTATCTGCTCCCTGCTTGTGTGTTGGAGGTCGCTGAGTAG
TGCGCGAGCAAAATTTAAGCTACAACAAGGCAAGGCTTGACCGACAATTGCATGAAGAATCTGCTTAGGG
TTAGGCGTTTTGCGCTGCTTCGCGATGTACGGGCCAGATATACGCGTTGACATTGATTATTGACTAGTTA
TTAATAGTAATCAATTACGGGGTCATTAGTTCATAGCCCATATATGGAGTTCCGCGTTACATAACTTACG
GTAAATGGCCCGCCTGGCTGACCGCCCAACGACCCCCGCCCATTGACGTCAATAATGACGTATGTTCCCA
TAGTAACGCCAATAGGGACTTTCCATTGACGTCAATGGGTGGAGTATTTACGGTAAACTGCCCACTTGGC
AGTACATCAAGTGTATCATATGCCAAGTACGCCCCCTATTGACGTCAATGACGGTAAATGGCCCGCCTGG
CATTATGCCCAGTACATGACCTTATGGGACTTTCCTACTTGGCAGTACATCTACGTATTAGTCATCGCTA
TTACCATG
Features (pLannotate 1.2.2; 20 found; start..end, strand, type, name):
      1..204     +  promoter       CMV promoter: human cytomegalovirus (CMV) immediate early promoter
    200..233     +  LTR            5' LTR (truncated) (fragment): truncated 5' long terminal repeat (LTR) from HIV-1
    249..267     +  promoter       T7 promoter: promoter for bacteriophage T7 RNA polymerase
   1301..1522    -  CDS            C9orf85 (fragment): CI085_HUMAN - Experimental evidence at protein level: Swiss-Prot protein existence level 1. From Homo sapiens (Human).
   2644..2868    +  polyA_signal   bGH poly(A) signal: bovine growth hormone polyadenylation signal
   2872..2893    +  promoter       SV40 promoter (fragment): SV40 enhancer and early promoter
   2914..3342    +  rep_origin     f1 ori (sequence partly withheld): f1 bacteriophage origin of replication; arrow indicates direction of (+) strand synthesis
   3356..3685    +  promoter       SV40 promoter: SV40 enhancer and early promoter
   3752..4543    +  CDS            neo: KKA2_KLEPN - Also known as kan, nptII. Experimental evidence at protein level: Swiss-Prot protein existence level 1. Resistance to kanamycin, neomycin, paromomycin, ribostamycin, butirosin and gentamicin B. From Klebsiella pneumoniae.
   4567..4725    +  CDS            ble (fragment): BLE_KLEPN - Experimental evidence at protein level: Swiss-Prot protein existence level 1. Binding protein with a strong affinity to the bleomycin family of antibiotics. Binds to CL990; an antimitotic-antibiotic compound. From Klebsiella pneumoniae.
   4720..4841    +  polyA_signal   SV40 poly(A) signal: SV40 polyadenylation signal
   4914..4930    -  protein_bind   lac operator: The lac repressor binds to the lac operator to inhibit transcription in E. coli. This inhibition can be relieved by adding lactose or isopropyl-β-D-thiogalactopyranoside (IPTG). lac repressor encoded by lacI
   4938..4968    -  promoter       lac promoter: promoter for the E. coli lac operon
   4983..5004    -  protein_bind   CAP binding site: CAP binding activates transcription in the presence of cAMP. E. coli catabolite activator protein
   5017..5109    -  CDS            lacI (fragment): lac repressor; lacI; The lac repressor binds to the lac operator to inhibit transcription in E. coli. This inhibition can be relieved by adding lactose or isopropyl-β-D-thiogalactopyranoside (IPTG).
   5292..5880    -  rep_origin     ori: high-copy-number ColE1/pMB1/pBR322/pUC origin of replication
   6051..6911    -  CDS            AmpR: β-lactamase; bla; confers resistance to ampicillin, carbenicillin, and related antibiotics
   6912..7016    -  promoter       AmpR promoter: bla
   7075..7127    -  misc_feature   bom (fragment): basis of mobility region from pBR322
   7282..7661    +  enhancer       CMV enhancer: human cytomegalovirus immediate early enhancer
