[The description below was written by a language model from this plasmid's Addgene catalogue record and pLannotate feature annotations shown in this document.]
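Description:
pCDNA3.1(-) + SLNCR1 _568-637 is a mammalian expression plasmid built on the pCDNA3.1(-) backbone that carries a deletion variant of the human long non-coding RNA LINC00673, also known as SLNCR1. The name suggests that the region spanning positions 568–637 of the transcript has been removed, although the record describes it only as a deletion construct and does not define the coordinates further. The insert was cloned into a single HindIII site that is retained at both ends. It lies between the T7 promoter and the bovine growth hormone polyadenylation signal. Transcription in mammalian cells is driven by the CMV immediate early enhancer and promoter, and the bGH signal provides 3′ end processing. The T7 promoter upstream of the insert could also support in vitro transcription and serves as a sequencing primer site.

The sequenced plasmid is 7,661 nt. It is propagated in E. coli through a high-copy ColE1/pUC-type origin with ampicillin selection from the β-lactamase gene, and it also carries an f1 origin for single-stranded DNA production. A separate cassette, with the SV40 early promoter driving the neomycin phosphotransferase gene and ending in an SV40 poly(A) signal, allows G418 selection of stably transfected mammalian cells. The lncRNA itself is not annotated in the automated feature table. Several short hits, including the HIV-1 LTR fragment, the antisense C9orf85 fragment within the insert region, and the ble and lacI fragments, are most likely partial similarity matches rather than functional elements. The construct is intended for expressing a SLNCR1 deletion mutant in mammalian cells. The associated work concerns the role of SLNCR1 in melanoma invasion through a conserved SRA1-like region, which fits use in mapping functional regions of the RNA.
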