Addgene plasmid #86820: pCDNA3.1(-) + SLNCR1 _568-637
Purpose: mammalian expression of lncRNA LINC00673/SLNCR1 deletion construct
Depositing lab: Carl Novina. Depositing organization: Dana-Farber Cancer Institute. Publication: The lncRNA SLNCR1 Mediates Melanoma Invasion through a Conserved SRA1-like Region. Schmidt K, Joyce CE, Buquicchio F, Brown A, Ritz J, Distel RJ, Yoon CH, Novina CD. Cell Rep. 2016 May 31;15(9):2025-37. doi: 10.1016/j.celrep.2016.04.018. Epub 2016 May 19. PubMed 27210747.
Backbone
  Vector backbone: pCDNA3.1 (-)
  Vector type: Mammalian Expression
  Selectable markers: Neomycin (select with G418)
Growth in bacteria
  Bacterial resistance: Ampicillin, 100 μg/mL
  Growth temperature: 37°C
  Growth strain: DH5alpha
  Copy number: High Copy
Gene/Insert
  Gene/Insert name: LINC00673 (alt names: HI-LNC75; LUCAIR1)
  Species: H. sapiens (human)
  Entrez Gene: LINC00673 (a.k.a. ERRLR01, HI-LNC75, HILNC75, LUCAIR1, RASON, SLNCR, SLNCR1)
  Promoter: CMV
  Cloning method: Restriction Enzyme; 5′ cloning site HindIII (not destroyed); 3′ cloning site HindIII (not destroyed)
  Sequencing primers: 5′ T7; 3′ BGHR
Terms and licenses: Academic/Nonprofit Terms; Industry Terms: Not Available to Industry
How to cite: pCDNA3.1(-) + SLNCR1 _568-637 was a gift from Carl Novina (Addgene plasmid # 86820 ; http://n2t.net/addgene:86820 ; RRID:Addgene_86820)
